Addgene plasmid #36198: RTF1
Purpose: Bacterial expression for structure determination; may not be full ORF
Depositing lab: Cheryl Arrowsmith. Depositing organization: University of Toronto.
Backbone
  Vector backbone: pET28-MHL (Addgene plasmid 26096)
  Backbone manufacturer: SGC
  Backbone size w/o insert (bp): 7325
  Total vector size (bp): 7733
  Vector type: Bacterial Expression
Growth in bacteria
  Bacterial resistance: Kanamycin, 50 μg/mL
  Growth temperature: 37°C
  Growth strain: DH5alpha
  Copy number: Low Copy
Gene/Insert
  Gene/Insert name: RTF1 (alt names: PDB: 3U1U; RNA polymerase-associated protein RTF1 homolog, Plus-3 domain)
  Species: H. sapiens (human)
  Insert size (bp): 408
  Mutation: Contains amino acid residues 347-482
  Entrez Gene: RTF1 (a.k.a. GTL7, KIAA0252)
  Tag / fusion protein: His tag with TEV cleavage (N terminal on insert)
  Cloning method: Ligation Independent Cloning
  Sequencing primers: 5′ T7; 3′ T7-term
Terms and licenses: Academic/Nonprofit Terms; Industry Terms: Not Available to Industry
Depositor comments: PDB: 3U1U. http://www.thesgc.org/structures/3U1U/
How to cite: RTF1 was a gift from Cheryl Arrowsmith (Addgene plasmid # 36198 ; http://n2t.net/addgene:36198 ; RRID:Addgene_36198)
