[The description below was written by a language model from this plasmid's Addgene catalogue record.]
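Description:
RTF1 is a bacterial expression plasmid built on the pET28-MHL backbone, a pET28-derived vector from a structural genomics programme designed for ligation-independent cloning. It carries kanamycin resistance for selection and is listed as low copy, with propagation in a standard cloning strain of E. coli. The total size is recorded as 7,733 bp. No feature table accompanies the record, so the origin of replication and the promoter are not explicitly stated. However, the listed sequencing primers (T7 forward and T7 terminator) are consistent with the insert sitting in a T7 promoter/terminator expression cassette, as is usual for pET vectors, which rely on a host supplying T7 RNA polymerase for expression.

The insert is a 408 bp fragment of the human RTF1 gene encoding residues 347–482 of the RNA polymerase-associated protein RTF1 homolog, a region corresponding to the Plus-3 domain rather than the full open reading frame. It is fused at its N terminus to a His tag followed by a TEV protease cleavage site, so the recombinant domain can be captured by immobilised metal affinity chromatography and the tag then removed to leave a near-native protein.

The stated purpose is production of protein in bacteria for structure determination, and the depositor links the construct to a deposited crystal structure of this domain. It is therefore suited to producing the isolated RTF1 Plus-3 domain for crystallography or other structural, biophysical and binding studies, but not to work requiring full-length RTF1.
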