>Addgene plasmid #36198 | RTF1 | depositor partial sequence | sequence record 44935 | insert
CCT
[405 nt withheld, positions 4-408]
