>Addgene plasmid #36198 | RTF1 | addgene partial sequence | sequence record 46786 | T7 5'-TAATACGACTCACTATAGGG-3'
ATTCCCTCTGAATATTTTGTTTACTTTAAGAAGGAGATATACCATGCATCATCATCATCATCACAGCAGC
GGCAGAGAAAACTTGTATTTCCAGGGCCCT
[405 nt withheld, positions 101-505]
TGATGACGAAGCTTGCGGCCGCACTCGAGCACCACCACCACCACCACTGAGATCCGGCTGCTAACAAAGC
CCGAAAGGAAGCTGAGTTGGCTGCTGCCACCGCTGAGCAATAACTAGCATAACCCCTTGGGGCCTCTAAA
CGGGTCTTGAGGGGTTTTTTGCTGAAAGGAGGAACTATATCCGGATTGGCGAATGGG
[124 nt withheld, positions 703-826]
C
[38 nt withheld, positions 828-865]
CTTTTAGGGTTCCGANTTAGTGCTTTACGGCACCCTCGACCCCAAAAAACTGATAGGTGATGTCC
